>Addgene plasmid #171023 | pLPC-dnMAML1-mVenus | addgene full sequence | sequence record 336789 | Addgene NGS Result
CTGAATATGGGCCAAACAGGATATCTGTGGTAAGCAGTTCCTGCCCCGGCTCAGGGCCAAGAACAGATGG
AACAGCTGAATATGGGCCAAACAGGATATCTGTGGTAAGCAGTTCCTGCCCCGGCTCAGGGCCAAGAACA
GATGGTCCCCAGATGCGGTCCAGCCCTCAGCAGTTTCTAGAGAACCATCAGATGTTTCCAGGGTGCCCCA
AGGACCTGAAATGACCCTGTGCCTTATTTGAACTAACCAATCAGTTCGCTTCTCGCTTCTGTTCGCGCGC
TTCTGCTCCCCGAGCTCAATAAAAGAGCCCACAACCCCTCACTCGGGGCGCCAGTCCTCCGATTGACTGA
GTCGCCCGGGTACCCGTGTATCCAATAAACCCTCTTGCAGTTGCATCCGACTTGTGGTCTCGCTGTTCCT
TGGGAGGGTCTCCTCTGAGTGATTGACTACCCGTCAGCGGGGGTCTTTCATTTGGGGGCTCGTCCGGGAT
CGGGAGACCCCTGCCCAGGGACCACCGACCCACCACCGGGAGGCAAGCTGGCCAGCAACTTATCTGTGTC
TGTCCGATTGTCTAGTGTCTATGACTGATTTTATGCGCCTGCGTCGGTACTAGTTAGCTAACTAGCTCTG
TATCTGGCGGACCCGTGGTGGAACTGACGAGTTCTGAACACCCGGCCGCAACCCTGGGAGACGTCCCAGG
GACTTTGGGGGCCGTTTTTGTGGCCCGACCTGAGGAAGGGAGTCGATGTGGAATCCGACCCCGTCAGGAT
ATGTGGTTCTGGTAGGAGACGAGAACCTAAAACAGTTCCCGCCTCCGTCTGAATTTTTGCTTTCGGTTTG
GAACCGAAGCCGCGCGTCTTGTCTGCTGCAGCGCTGCAGCATCGTTCTGTGTTGTCTCTGTCTGACTGTG
TTTCTGTATTTGTCTGAAAATTAGGGCCAGACTGTTACCACTCCCTTAAGTTTGACCTTAGGTCACTGGA
AAGATGTCGAGCGGATCGCTCACAACCAGTCGGTAGATGTCAAGAAGAGACGTTGGGTTACCTTCTGCTC
TGCAGAATGGCCAACCTTTAACGTCGGATGGCCGCGAGACGGCACCTTTAACCGAGACCTCATCACCCAG
GTTAAGATCAAGGTCTTTTCACCTGGCCCGCATGGACACCCAGACCAGGTCCCCTACATCGTGACCTGGG
AAGCCTTGGCTTTTGACCCCCCTCCCTGGGTCAAGCCCTTTGTACACCCTAAGCCTCCGCCTCCTCTTCC
TCCATCCGCCCCGTCTCTCCCCCTTGAACCTCCTCGTTCGACCCCGCCTCGATCCTCCCTTTATCCAGCC
CTCACTCCTTCTCTAGGCGCCGGCCGGATCAGCTTACCATGACCGAGTACAAGCCCACGGTGCGCCTCGC
CACCCGCGACGACGTCCCCAGGGCCGTACGCACCCTCGCCGCCGCGTTCGCCGACTACCCCGCCACGCGC
CACACCGTCGATCCGGACCGCCACATCGAGCGGGTCACCGAGCTGCAAGAACTCTTCCTCACGCGCGTCG
GGCTCGACATCGGCAAGGTGTGGGTCGCGGACGACGGCGCCGCGGTGGCGGTCTGGACCACGCCGGAGAG
CGTCGAAGCGGGGGCGGTGTTCGCCGAGATCGGCCCGCGCATGGCCGAGTTGAGCGGTTCCCGGCTGGCC
GCGCAGCAACAGATGGAAGGCCTCCTGGCGCCGCACCGGCCCAAGGAGCCCGCGTGGTTCCTGGCCACCG
TCGGCGTCTCGCCCGACCACCAGGGCAAGGGTCTGGGCAGCGCCGTCGTGCTCCCCGGAGTGGAGGCGGC
CGAGCGCGCCGGGGTGCCCGCCTTCCTGGAGACCTCCGCGCCCCGCAACCTCCCCTTCTACGAGCGGCTC
GGCTTCACCGTCACCGCCGACGTCGAGGTGCCCGAAGGACCGCGCACCTGGTGCATGACCCGCAAGCCCG
GTGCCTGACGCCCGCCCCACGACCCGCAGCGCCCGACCGAAAGGAGCGCACGACCCCATGCATCGGATCT
CCCGATCCCCTATGGTGCACTCTCAGTACAATCTGCTCTGATGCCGCATAGTTAAGCCAGTATCTGCTCC
CTGCTTGTGTGTTGGAGGTCGCTGAGTAGTGCGCGAGCAAAATTTAAGCTACAACAAGGCAAGGCTTGAC
CGACAATTGCATGAAGAATCTGCTTAGGGTTAGGCGTTTTGCGCTGCTTCGCGATGTACGGGCCAGATAT
ACGCGTTGACATTGATTATTGACTAGTTATTAATAGTAATCAATTACGGGGTCATTAGTTCATAGCCCAT
ATATGGAGTTCCGCGTTACATAACTTACGGTAAATGGCCCGCCTGGCTGACCGCCCAACGACCCCCGCCC
ATTGACGTCAATAATGACGTATGTTCCCATAGTAACGCCAATAGGGACTTTCCATTGACGTCAATGGGTG
GAGTATTTACGGTAAACTGCCCACTTGGCAGTACATCAAGTGTATCATATGCCAAGTACGCCCCCTATTG
ACGTCAATGACGGTAAATGGCCCGCCTGGCATTATGCCCAGTACATGACCTTATGGGACTTTCCTACTTG
GCAGTACATCTACGTATTAGTCATCGCTATTACCATGGTGATGCGGTTTTGGCAGTACATCAATGGGCGT
GGATAGCGGTTTGACTCACGGGGATTTCCAAGTCTCCACCCCATTGACGTCAATGGGAGTTTGTTTTGGC
ACCAAAATCAACGGGACTTTCCAAAATGTCGTAACAACTCCGCCCCATTGACGCAAATGGGCGGTAGGCG
TGTACGGTGGGAGGTCTATATAAGCAGAGCTCTCTGGCTAACTAGAGAACCCACTGCTTACTGGCTTATC
GAAATTAATACGACTCACTATAGGGAGACCCAAGCTTGGTACCGAGCTCGGATCCGCCACCATGGCGCTG
CCGCGGCACAGCGCGGTCATGGAGCGCCTTCGCCGGCGCATCGAGCTGTGCCGGCGCCACCACAGCACCT
GCGAGGCCCGCTACGAGGCCGTGTCGCCCGAGCGCCTGGAGCTGGAGCGCCAACACACCTTCGCCCTGCA
CCAGCGCTGCATCCAGGCCAAGGCCAAGCGCGCCGGGAAGCACGGGAATTCTGGCAGATCTATCATGGTG
AGCAAGGGCGAGGAGCTGTTCACCGGGGTGGTGCCCATCCTGGTCGAGCTGGACGGCGACGTAAACGGCC
ACAAGTTCAGCGTGTCCGGCGAGGGCGAGGGCGATGCCACCTACGGCAAGCTGACCCTGAAGCTGATCTG
CACCACCGGCAAGCTGCCCGTGCCCTGGCCCACCCTCGTGACCACCCTGGGCTACGGCCTGCAGTGCTTC
GCCCGCTACCCCGACCACATGAAGCAGCACGACTTCTTCAAGTCCGCCATGCCCGAAGGCTACGTCCAGG
AGCGCACCATCTTCTTCAAGGACGACGGCAACTACAAGACCCGCGCCGAGGTGAAGTTCGAGGGCGACAC
CCTGGTGAACCGCATCGAGCTGAAGGGCATCGACTTCAAGGAGGACGGCAACATCCTGGGGCACAAGCTG
GAGTACAACTACAACAGCCACAACGTCTATATCACCGCCGACAAGCAGAAGAACGGCATCAAGGCCAACT
TCAAGATCCGCCACAACATCGAGGACGGCGGCGTGCAGCTCGCCGACCACTACCAGCAGAACACCCCCAT
CGGCGACGGCCCCGTGCTGCTGCCCGACAACCACTACCTGAGCTACCAGTCCAAGCTGAGCAAAGACCCC
AACGAGAAGCGCGATCACATGGTCCTGCTGGAGTTCGTGACCGCCGCCGGGATCACTCTCGGCATGGACG
AGCTGTACAAGTAAGTCGAGCATGCATCTAGAGGGCCGATAAAATAAAAGATTTTATTTAGTCTCCAGAA
AAAGGGGGGAATGAAAGACCCCACCTGTAGGTTTGGCAAGCTAGCTTAAGTAACGCCATTTTGCAAGGCA
TGGAAAAATACATAACTGAGAATAGAGAAGTTCAGATCAAGGTCAGGAACAGATGGAACAGCTGAATATG
GGCCAAACAGGATATCTGTGGTAAGCAGTTCCTGCCCCGGCTCAGGGCCAAGAACAGATGGAACAGCTGA
ATATGGGCCAAACAGGATATCTGTGGTAAGCAGTTCCTGCCCCGGCTCAGGGCCAAGAACAGATGGTCCC
CAGATGCGGTCCAGCCCTCAGCAGTTTCTAGAGAACCATCAGATGTTTCCAGGGTGCCCCAAGGACCTGA
AATGACCCTGTGCCTTATTTGAACTAACCAATCAGTTCGCTTCTCGCTTCTGTTCGCGCGCTTCTGCTCC
CCGAGCTCAATAAAAGAGCCCACAACCCCTCACTCGGGGCGCCAGTCCTCCGATTGACTGAGTCGCCCGG
GTACCCGTGTATCCAATAAACCCTCTTGCAGTTGCATCCGACTTGTGGTCTCGCTGTTCCTTGGGAGGGT
CTCCTCTGAGTGATTGACTACCCGTCAGCGGGGGTCTTTCACATGCAGCATGTATCAAAATTAATTTGGT
TTTTTTTCTTAAGTATTTACATTAAATGGCCATAGTTGCATTAATGAATCGGCCAACGCGCGGGGAGAGG
CGGTTTGCGTATTGGGCGCTCTTCCGCTTCCTCGCTCACTGACTCGCTGCGCTCGGTCGTTCGGCTGCGG
CGAGCGGTATCAGCTCACTCAAAGGCGGTAATACGGTTATCCACAGAATCAGGGGATAACGCAGGAAAGA
ACATGTGAGCAAAAGGCCAGCAAAAGGCCAGGAACCGTAAAAAGGCCGCGTTGCTGGCGTTTTTCCATAG
GCTCCGCCCCCCTGACGAGCATCACAAAAATCGACGCTCAAGTCAGAGGTGGCGAAACCCGACAGGACTA
TAAAGATACCAGGCGTTTCCCCCTGGAAGCTCCCTCGTGCGCTCTCCTGTTCCGACCCTGCCGCTTACCG
GATACCTGTCCGCCTTTCTCCCTTCGGGAAGCGTGGCGCTTTCTCATAGCTCACGCTGTAGGTATCTCAG
TTCGGTGTAGGTCGTTCGCTCCAAGCTGGGCTGTGTGCACGAACCCCCCGTTCAGCCCGACCGCTGCGCC
TTATCCGGTAACTATCGTCTTGAGTCCAACCCGGTAAGACACGACTTATCGCCACTGGCAGCAGCCACTG
GTAACAGGATTAGCAGAGCGAGGTATGTAGGCGGTGCTACAGAGTTCTTGAAGTGGTGGCCTAACTACGG
CTACACTAGAAGAACAGTATTTGGTATCTGCGCTCTGCTGAAGCCAGTTACCTTCGGAAAAAGAGTTGGT
AGCTCTTGATCCGGCAAACAAACCACCGCTGGTAGCGGTGGTTTTTTTGTTTGCAAGCAGCAGATTACGC
GCAGAAAAAAAGGATCTCAAGAAGATCCTTTGATCTTTTCTACGGGGTCTGACGCTCAGTGGAACGAAAA
CTCACGTTAAGGGATTTTGGTCATGAGATTATCAAAAAGGATCTTCACCTAGATCCTTTTGCGGCCGCAA
ATCAATCTAAAGTATATATGAGTAAACTTGGTCTGACAGTTACCAATGCTTAATCAGTGAGGCACCTATC
TCAGCGATCTGTCTATTTCGTTCATCCATAGTTGCCTGACTCCCCGTCGTGTAGATAACTACGATACGGG
AGGGCTTACCATCTGGCCCCAGTGCTGCAATGATACCGCGAGACCCACGCTCACCGGCTCCAGATTTATC
AGCAATAAACCAGCCAGCCGGAAGGGCCGAGCGCAGAAGTGGTCCTGCAACTTTATCCGCCTCCATCCAG
TCTATTAATTGTTGCCGGGAAGCTAGAGTAAGTAGTTCGCCAGTTAATAGTTTGCGCAACGTTGTTGCCA
TTGCTACAGGCATCGTGGTGTCACGCTCGTCGTTTGGTATGGCTTCATTCAGCTCCGGTTCCCAACGATC
AAGGCGAGTTACATGATCCCCCATGTTGTGCAAAAAAGCGGTTAGCTCCTTCGGTCCTCCGATCGTTGTC
AGAAGTAAGTTGGCCGCAGTGTTATCACTCATGGTTATGGCAGCACTGCATAATTCTCTTACTGTCATGC
CATCCGTAAGATGCTTTTCTGTGACTGGTGAGTACTCAACCAAGTCATTCTGAGAATAGTGTATGCGGCG
ACCGAGTTGCTCTTGCCCGGCGTCAATACGGGATAATACCGCGCCACATAGCAGAACTTTAAAAGTGCTC
ATCATTGGAAAACGTTCTTCGGGGCGAAAACTCTCAAGGATCTTACCGCTGTTGAGATCCAGTTCGATGT
AACCCACTCGTGCACCCAACTGATCTTCAGCATCTTTTACTTTCACCAGCGTTTCTGGGTGAGCAAAAAC
AGGAAGGCAAAATGCCGCAAAAAAGGGAATAAGGGCGACACGGAAATGTTGAATACTCATACTCTTCCTT
TTTCAATATTATTGAAGCATTTATCAGGGTTATTGTCTCATGAGCGGATACATATTTGAATGTATTTAGA
AAAATAAACAAATAGGGGTTCCGCGCACATTTCCCCGAAAAGTGCCACCTGCAGC
Features (pLannotate 1.2.2; 17 found; start..end, strand, type, name):
      1..470     +  LTR            LTR: long terminal repeat from Moloney murine leukemia virus
    594..868     +  misc_feature   MESV Ψ (fragment): packaging signal of murine embryonic stem cell virus
    935..1351    +  CDS            gag (truncated): truncated Moloney murine leukemia virus (MMLV) gag gene lacking the start codon
   1369..1968    +  CDS            PuroR: puromycin N-acetyltransferase; pac from Streptomyces alboniger; confers resistance to puromycin
   2041..2093    -  misc_feature   bom (fragment): basis of mobility region from pBR322
   2248..2627    +  enhancer       CMV enhancer: human cytomegalovirus immediate early enhancer
   2628..2831    +  promoter       CMV promoter: human cytomegalovirus (CMV) immediate early promoter
   2827..2860    +  LTR            5' LTR (truncated) (fragment): truncated 5' long terminal repeat (LTR) from HIV-1
   2876..2894    +  promoter       T7 promoter: promoter for bacteriophage T7 RNA polymerase
   2926..3123    +  CDS            MAML1 (fragment): MAML1_HUMAN - Also known as KIAA0200 From Homo sapiens (Human).
   3145..3864    +  CDS            mVenus: Venus YFP with monomerizing A206K mutation (Nagai et al., 2002; Kremers et al., 2006) mammalian codon-optimized
   3930..4051    +  LTR            3' LTR (ΔU3) (fragment): self-inactivating 3' long terminal repeat (LTR) from Moloney murine leukemia virus
   4052..4521    +  LTR            LTR: long terminal repeat from Moloney murine leukemia virus
   4587..4639    -  CDS            lacI (fragment): lac repressor; lacI; The lac repressor binds to the lac operator to inhibit transcription in E. coli. This inhibition can be relieved by adding lactose or isopropyl-β-D-thiogalactopyranoside (IPTG).
   4822..5410    -  rep_origin     ori: high-copy-number ColE1/pMB1/pBR322/pUC origin of replication
   5570..6430    -  CDS            AmpR: β-lactamase; bla; confers resistance to ampicillin, carbenicillin, and related antibiotics
   6431..6535    -  promoter       AmpR promoter: bla
