[The description below was written by a language model from this plasmid's Addgene catalogue record and pLannotate feature annotations shown in this document.]
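Description:
pLPC-dnMAML1-mVenus is a Moloney murine leukemia virus-based retroviral expression vector built on the pLPC backbone, intended for production of retrovirus in Phoenix packaging cells and subsequent stable transduction of mammalian cells. In bacteria it is maintained through a high-copy ColE1/pUC-type origin and an ampicillin resistance gene (β-lactamase with its own promoter). The proviral region is bounded by MMLV long terminal repeats and carries a packaging signal followed by a truncated gag segment lacking its start codon, elements that promote efficient encapsidation of the genomic RNA. Because the vector itself supplies no viral proteins, these must come from the packaging line.

Downstream of the packaging region lies a puromycin N-acetyltransferase gene, positioned for expression from the LTR-driven transcript, which allows drug selection of transduced cells. An internal human CMV immediate early enhancer/promoter then drives the payload: a 189 bp fragment of human MAML1 encoding only amino acids 12–74, cloned between BamHI and EcoRI sites and fused at its C terminus to mVenus, a monomeric (A206K) yellow fluorescent protein. According to the record, restricting MAML1 to this short region confers dominant negative properties on the Notch pathway, while the mVenus fusion lets expressing cells be identified by fluorescence. A T7 promoter sits just upstream of the insert. Several short annotated fragments (bom, lacI, an HIV-1 LTR segment) are most likely backbone remnants or partial sequence matches with no functional role. The construct is used to inhibit Notch signalling in transduced cells, and the associated work concerned NOTCH1 control of the secretome during cellular senescence.
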