Addgene plasmid #171023: pLPC-dnMAML1-mVenus
Purpose: Retroviral vector for CMV promoter driven expression of dominant negative (DN) MAML1 (Notch pathway) fused to mVenus fluorescent protein (to be used in conjunction with Phoenix packaging cells).
Depositing lab: Masashi Narita. Depositing organization: Cancer Research UK Cambridge Institute (CRUK-CI), University of Cambridge. Publication: NOTCH1 mediates a switch between two distinct secretomes during senescence. Hoare M, Ito Y, Kang TW, Weekes MP, Matheson NJ, Patten DA, Shetty S, Parry AJ, Menon S, Salama R, Antrobus R, Tomimatsu K, Howat W, Lehner PJ, Zender L, Narita M. Nat Cell Biol. 2016 Sep;18(9):979-92. doi: 10.1038/ncb3397. Epub 2016 Aug 15. PubMed 27525720.
Backbone
  Vector backbone: pLPC
  Backbone size w/o insert (bp): 5763
  Vector type: Mammalian Expression, Retroviral
  Selectable markers: Puromycin
Growth in bacteria
  Bacterial resistance: Ampicillin, 100 μg/mL
  Growth temperature: 37°C
  Growth strain: NEB Stable
  Copy number: High Copy
Gene/Insert
  Gene/Insert name: MAML1 Dominant Negative (alt name: aa12-74 MAML1)
  Species: H. sapiens (human)
  Insert size (bp): 189
  Mutation: amino acids 12-74 only, hence conferring dominant negative (DN) properties
  GenBank ID: NM_014757
  Entrez Gene: MAML1 (a.k.a. Mam-1, Mam1)
  Promoter: CMV
  Tag / fusion protein: mVenus (C terminal on backbone)
  Cloning method: Restriction Enzyme; 5′ cloning site BamHI (not destroyed); 3′ cloning site EcoRI (not destroyed)
  Sequencing primers: 5′ CMV ggtgggaggtctatataagc; 3′ LTR rev ttgccaaacctacaggtgg
Terms and licenses: Academic/Nonprofit Terms; Industry Terms: Not Available to Industry
How to cite: pLPC-dnMAML1-mVenus was a gift from Masashi Narita (Addgene plasmid # 171023 ; http://n2t.net/addgene:171023 ; RRID:Addgene_171023)
