>Addgene plasmid #171023 | pLPC-dnMAML1-mVenus | depositor partial sequence | sequence record 331718 | CMV For primer
NNNNNNNNNNNNNNNNNNNNNACTGCTTACTGGCTTATCGAAATTAATACGACTCACTATAGGGAGACCC
AAGCTTGGTACCGAGCTCGGATCCGCCACCATGGCGCTGCCGCGGCACAGCGCGGTCATGGAGCGCCTTC
GCCGGCGCATCGAGCTGTGCCGGCGCCACCACAGCACCTGCGAGGCCCGCTACGAGGCCGTGTCGCCCGA
GCGCCTGGAGCTGGAGCGCCAACACACCTTCGCCCTGCACCAGCGCTGCATCCAGGCCAAGGCCAAGCGC
GCCGGGAAGCACGGGAATTCTGGCAGATCTATCATGGTGAGCAAGGGCGAGGAGCTGTTCACCGGGGTGG
TGCCCATCCTGGTCGAGCTGGACGGCGACGTAAACGGCCACAAGTTCAGCGTGTCCGGCGAGGGCGAGGG
CGATGCCACCTACGGCAAGCTGACCCTGAAGCTGATCTGCACCACCGGCAAGCTGCCCGTGCCCTGGCCC
ACCCTCGTGACCACCCTGGGCTACGGCCTGCAGTGCTTCGCCCGCTACCCCGACCACATGAAGCAGCACG
ACTTCTTCAAGTCCGCCATGCCCGAAGGCTACGTCCAGGAGCGCACCATCTTCTTCAAGGACGACGGCAA
CTACAAGACCCGCGCCGAGGTGAAGTTCGAGGGCGACACCCTGGTGAACCGCATCGAGCTGAAGGGCATC
GACTTCAAGGAGGACGGCAACATCCTGGGGCACAAGCTGGAGTACAACTACAACAGCCACAACGTCTATA
TCACCGCCGACAAGCAGAAGAACGGCATCAAGGCCAACTTCAAGATCCGCCACAACATCGAGGACGGCGG
CGTGCAGCTCGCCGACCACTACCAGCAGAACACCCCCATCGGCGACGGCCCCGTGCTGCTGCCCGACAAC
CACTACCTGAGCTACCAGTCCAAGCTGAGCAAGACCCCAACGAGAAGCGCGATCACATGGTCCTGCTGGA
GTTCGTGACCGCCGCCGGGATCACTCTCGGCATGGNCGAGCTGNACAAGTAAGTCNAGCATGCATCTAGA
GGGCCGANAAANNAANNATTTTATTTAGTCNNCNGAAANNGGGGGANGNAAGACCCCACCNNNNGGNTTN
NNNGCTNGCTANTACGCCATTTTGCNNNNNNNAAANNNNNNTNNNNNNNNNNNNNNNNANNANNNNGGAN
NANTNNNNNCTNANNNNNNNGNNNCNNNNNNANCANNNNNNNNCNNGNNNNNGGNNNNNNNNNNNN
